>Addgene plasmid #76569 | NME3 gRNA (BRDN0001146394) | addgene full sequence | sequence record 186088 | Addgene Assembled Sequence
CCCGGGTGCAAAGATGGATAAAGTTTTAAACAGAGAGGAATCTTTGCAGCTAATGGACCTTCTAGGTCTT
GAAAGGAGTGGGAATTGGCTCCGGTGCCCGTCAGTGGGCAGAGCGCACATCGCCCACAGTCCCCGAGAAG
TTGGGGGGAGGGGTCGGCAATTGATCCGGTGCCTAGAGAAGGTGGCGCGGGGTAAACTGGGAAAGTGATG
TCGTGTACTGGCTCCGCCTTTTTCCCGAGGGTGGGGGAGAACCGTATATAAGTGCAGTAGTCGCCGTGAA
CGTTCTTTTTCGCAACGGGTTTGCCGCCAGAACACAGGTAAGTGCCGTGTGTGGTTCCCGCGGGCCTGGC
CTCTTTACGGGTTATGGCCCTTGCGTGCCTTGAATTACTTCCACCTGGCTGCAGTACGTGATTCTTGATC
CCGAGCTTCGGGTTGGAAGTGGGTGGGAGAGTTCGAGGCCTTGCGCTTAAGGAGCCCCTTCGCCTCGTGC
TTGAGTTGAGGCCTGGCCTGGGCGCTGGGGCCGCCGCGTGCGAATCTGGTGGCACCTTCGCGCCTGTCTC
GCTGCTTTCGATAAGTCTCTAGCCATTTAAAATTTTTGATGACCTGCTGCGACGCTTTTTTTCTGGCAAG
ATAGTCTTGTAAATGCGGGCCAAGATCTGCACACTGGTATTTCGGTTTTTGGGGCCGCGGGCGGCGACGG
GGCCCGTGCGTCCCAGCGCACATGTTCGGCGAGGCGGGGCCTGCGAGCGCGGCCACCGAGAATCGGACGG
GGGTAGTCTCAAGCTGGCCGGCCTGCTCTGGTGCCTGGCCTCGCGCCGCCGTGTATCGCCCCGCCCTGGG
CGGCAAGGCTGGCCCGGTCGGCACCAGTTGCGTGAGCGGAAAGATGGCCGCTTCCCGGCCCTGCTGCAGG
GAGCTCAAAATGGAGGACGCGGCGCTCGGGAGAGCGGGCGGGTGAGTCACCCACACAAAGGAAAAGGGCC
TTTCCGTCCTCAGCCGTCGCTTCATGTGACTCCACGGAGTACCGGGCGCCGTCCAGGCACCTCGATTAGT
TCTCGAGCTTTTGGAGTACGTCGTCTTTAGGTTGGGGGGAGGGGTTTTATGCGATGGAGTTTCCCCACAC
TGAGTGGGTGGAGACTGAAGTTAGGCCAGCTTGGCACTTGATGTAATTCTCCTTGGAATTTGCCCTTTTT
GAGTTTGGATCTTGGTTCATTCTCAAGCCTCAGACAGTGGTTCAAAGTTTTTTTCTTCCATTTCAGGTGT
CGTGACGTACGGCCACCATGACCGAGTACAAGCCCACGGTGCGCCTCGCCACCCGCGACGACGTCCCCAG
GGCCGTACGCACCCTCGCCGCCGCGTTCGCCGACTACCCCGCCACGCGCCACACCGTCGATCCGGACCGC
CACATCGAGCGGGTCACCGAGCTGCAAGAACTCTTCCTCACGCGCGTCGGGCTCGACATCGGCAAGGTGT
GGGTCGCGGACGACGGCGCCGCCGTGGCGGTCTGGACCACGCCGGAGAGCGTCGAAGCGGGGGCGGTGTT
CGCCGAGATCGGCCCGCGCATGGCCGAGTTGAGCGGTTCCCGGCTGGCCGCGCAGCAACAGATGGAAGGC
CTCCTGGCGCCGCACCGGCCCAAGGAGCCCGCGTGGTTCCTGGCCACCGTCGGAGTCTCGCCCGACCACC
AGGGCAAGGGTCTGGGCAGCGCCGTCGTGCTCCCCGGAGTGGAGGCGGCCGAGCGCGCCGGGGTGCCCGC
CTTCCTGGAGACCTCCGCGCCCCGCAACCTCCCCTTCTACGAGCGGCTCGGCTTCACCGTCACCGCCGAC
GTCGAGGTGCCCGAAGGACCGCGCACCTGGTGCATGACCCGCAAGCCCGGTGCCTGAACGCGTTAAGTCG
ACAATCAACCTCTGGATTACAAAATTTGTGAAAGATTGACTGGTATTCTTAACTATGTTGCTCCTTTTAC
GCTATGTGGATACGCTGCTTTAATGCCTTTGTATCATGCTATTGCTTCCCGTATGGCTTTCATTTTCTCC
TCCTTGTATAAATCCTGGTTGCTGTCTCTTTATGAGGAGTTGTGGCCCGTTGTCAGGCAACGTGGCGTGG
TGTGCACTGTGTTTGCTGACGCAACCCCCACTGGTTGGGGCATTGCCACCACCTGTCAGCTCCTTTCCGG
GACTTTCGCTTTCCCCCTCCCTATTGCCACGGCGGAACTCATCGCCGCCTGCCTTGCCCGCTGCTGGACA
GGGGCTCGGCTGTTGGGCACTGACAATTCCGTGGTGTTGTCGGGGAAATCATCGTCCTTTCCTTGGCTGC
TCGCCTGTGTTGCCACCTGGATTCTGCGCGGGACGTCCTTCTGCTACGTCCCTTCGGCCCTCAATCCAGC
GGACCTTCCTTCCCGCGGCCTGCTGCCGGCTCTGCGGCCTCTTCCGCGTCTTCGCCTTCGCCCTCAGACG
AGTCGGATCTCCCTTTGGGCCGCCTCCCCGCGTCGACTTTAAGACCAATGACTTACAAGGCAGCTGTAGA
TCTTAGCCACTTTTTAAAAGAAAAGGGGGGACTGGAAGGGCTAATTCACTCCCAACGAAGACAAGATCTG
CTTTTTGCTTGTACTGGGTCTCTCTGGTTAGACCAGATCTGAGCCTGGGAGCTCTCTGGCTAACTAGGGA
ACCCACTGCTTAAGCCTCAATAAAGCTTGCCTTGAGTGCTTCAAGTAGTGTGTGCCCGTCTGTTGTGTGA
CTCTGGTAACTAGAGATCCCTCAGACCCTTTTAGTCAGTGTGGAAAATCTCTAGCAGTACGTATAGTAGT
TCATGTCATCTTATTATTCAGTATTTATAACTTGCAAAGAAATGAATATCAGAGAGTGAGAGGAACTTGT
TTATTGCAGCTTATAATGGTTACAAATAAAGCAATAGCATCACAAATTTCACAAATAAAGCATTTTTTTC
ACTGCATTCTAGTTGTGGTTTGTCCAAACTCATCAATGTATCTTATCATGTCTGGCTCTAGCTATCCCGC
CCCTAACTCCGCCCATCCCGCCCCTAACTCCGCCCAGTTCCGCCCATTCTCCGCCCCATGGCTGACTAAT
TTTTTTTATTTATGCAGAGGCCGAGGCCGCCTCGGCCTCTGAGCTATTCCAGAAGTAGTGAGGAGGCTTT
TTTGGAGGCCTAGGGACGTACCCAATTCGCCCTATAGTGAGTCGTATTACGCGCGCTCACTGGCCGTCGT
TTTACAACGTCGTGACTGGGAAAACCCTGGCGTTACCCAACTTAATCGCCTTGCAGCACATCCCCCTTTC
GCCAGCTGGCGTAATAGCGAAGAGGCCCGCACCGATCGCCCTTCCCAACAGTTGCGCAGCCTGAATGGCG
AATGGG
[124 nt withheld, positions 3367-3490]
C
[91 nt withheld, positions 3492-3582]
A
[49 nt withheld, positions 3584-3632]
CCTTTGACGTTGGAGTCCACGTTCTTT
[37 nt withheld, positions 3660-3696]
ACCCTATCTCGGTCTATTCTTTTGATTTATAAGGGATTTTGCCGATTTCGGCCTATTGGTTAAAAAATGA
GCTGATTTAACAAAAATTTAACGCGAATTTTAACAAAATATTAACGCTTACAATTTAGGTGGCACTTTTC
GGGGAAATGTGCGCGGAACCCCTATTTGTTTATTTTTCTAAATACATTCAAATATGTATCCGCTCATGAG
ACAATAACCCTGATAAATGCTTCAATAATATTGAAAAAGGAAGAGTATGAGTATTCAACATTTCCGTGTC
GCCCTTATTCCCTTTTTTGCGGCATTTTGCCTTCCTGTTTTTGCTCACCCAGAAACGCTGGTGAAAGTAA
AAGATGCTGAAGATCAGTTGGGTGCACGAGTGGGTTACATCGAACTGGATCTCAACAGCGGTAAGATCCT
TGAGAGTTTTCGCCCCGAAGAACGTTTTCCAATGATGAGCACTTTTAAAGTTCTGCTATGTGGCGCGGTA
TTATCCCGTATTGACGCCGGGCAAGAGCAACTCGGTCGCCGCATACACTATTCTCAGAATGACTTGGTTG
AGTACTCACCAGTCACAGAAAAGCATCTTACGGATGGCATGACAGTAAGAGAATTATGCAGTGCTGCCAT
AACCATGAGTGATAACACTGCGGCCAACTTACTTCTGACAACGATCGGAGGACCGAAGGAGCTAACCGCT
TTTTTGCACAACATGGGGGATCATGTAACTCGCCTTGATCGTTGGGAACCGGAGCTGAATGAAGCCATAC
CAAACGACGAGCGTGACACCACGATGCCTGTAGCAATGGCAACAACGTTGCGCAAACTATTAACTGGCGA
ACTACTTACTCTAGCTTCCCGGCAACAATTAATAGACTGGATGGAGGCGGATAAAGTTGCAGGACCACTT
CTGCGCTCGGCCCTTCCGGCTGGCTGGTTTATTGCTGATAAATCTGGAGCCGGTGAGCGTGGGTCTCGCG
GTATCATTGCAGCACTGGGGCCAGATGGTAAGCCCTCCCGTATCGTAGTTATCTACACGACGGGGAGTCA
GGCAACTATGGATGAACGAAATAGACAGATCGCTGAGATAGGTGCCTCACTGATTAAGCATTGGTAACTG
TCAGACCAAGTTTACTCATATATACTTTAGATTGATTTAAAACTTCATTTTTAATTTAAAAGGATCTAGG
TGAAGATCCTTTTTGATAATCTCATGACCAAAATCCCTTAACGTGAGTTTTCGTTCCACTGAGCGTCAGA
CCCCGTAGAAAAGATCAAAGGATCTTCTTGAGATCCTTTTTTTCTGCGCGTAATCTGCTGCTTGCAAACA
AAAAAACCACCGCTACCAGCGGTGGTTTGTTTGCCGGATCAAGAGCTACCAACTCTTTTTCCGAAGGTAA
CTGGCTTCAGCAGAGCGCAGATACCAAATACTGTTCTTCTAGTGTAGCCGTAGTTAGGCCACCACTTCAA
GAACTCTGTAGCACCGCCTACATACCTCGCTCTGCTAATCCTGTTACCAGTGGCTGCTGCCAGTGGCGAT
AAGTCGTGTCTTACCGGGTTGGACTCAAGACGATAGTTACCGGATAAGGCGCAGCGGTCGGGCTGAACGG
GGGGTTCGTGCACACAGCCCAGCTTGGAGCGAACGACCTACACCGAACTGAGATACCTACAGCGTGAGCT
ATGAGAAAGCGCCACGCTTCCCGAAGGGAGAAAGGCGGACAGGTATCCGGTAAGCGGCAGGGTCGGAACA
GGAGAGCGCACGAGGGAGCTTCCAGGGGGAAACGCCTGGTATCTTTATAGTCCTGTCGGGTTTCGCCACC
TCTGACTTGAGCGTCGATTTTTGTGATGCTCGTCAGGGGGGCGGAGCCTATGGAAAAACGCCAGCAACGC
GGCCTTTTTACGGTTCCTGGCCTTTTGCTGGCCTTTTGCTCACATGTTCTTTCCTGCGTTATCCCCTGAT
TCTGTGGATAACCGTATTACCGCCTTTGAGTGAGCTGATACCGCTCGCCGCAGCCGAACGACCGAGCGCA
GCGAGTCAGTGAGCGAGGAAGCGGAAGAGCGCCCAATACGCAAACCGCCTCTCCCCGCGCGTTGGCCGAT
TCATTAATGCAGCTGGCACGACAGGTTTCCCGACTGGAAAGCGGGCAGTGAGCGCAACGCAATTAATGTG
AGTTAGCTCACTCATTAGGCACCCCAGGCTTTACACTTTATGCTTCCGGCTCGTATGTTGTGTGGAATTG
TGAGCGGATAACAATTTCACACAGGAAACAGCTATGACCATGATTACGCCAAGCGCGCAATTAACCCTCA
CTAAAGGGAACAAAAGCTGGAGCTGCAAGCTTAATGTAGTCTTATGCAATACTCTTGTAGTCTTGCAACA
TGGTAACGATGAGTTAGCAACATGCCTTACAAGGAGAGAAAAAGCACCGTGCATGCCGATTGGTGGAAGT
AAGGTGGTACGATCGTGCCTTATTAGGAAGGCAACAGACGGGTCTGACATGGATTGGACGAACCACTGAA
TTGCCGCATTGCAGAGATATTGTATTTAAGTGCCTAGCTCGATACATAAACGGGTCTCTCTGGTTAGACC
AGATCTGAGCCTGGGAGCTCTCTGGCTAACTAGGGAACCCACTGCTTAAGCCTCAATAAAGCTTGCCTTG
AGTGCTTCAAGTAGTGTGTGCCCGTCTGTTGTGTGACTCTGGTAACTAGAGATCCCTCAGACCCTTTTAG
TCAGTGTGGAAAATCTCTAGCAGTGGCGCCCGAACAGGGACTTGAAAGCGAAAGGGAAACCAGAGGAGCT
CTCTCGACGCAGGACTCGGCTTGCTGAAGCGCGCACGGCAAGAGGCGAGGGGCGGCGACTGGTGAGTACG
CCAAAAATTTTGACTAGCGGAGGCTAGAAGGAGAGAGATGGGTGCGAGAGCGTCAGTATTAAGCGGGGGA
GAATTAGATCGCGATGGGAAAAAATTCGGTTAAGGCCAGGGGGAAAGAAAAAATATAAATTAAAACATAT
AGTATGGGCAAGCAGGGAGCTAGAACGATTCGCAGTTAATCCTGGCCTGTTAGAAACATCAGAAGGCTGT
AGACAAATACTGGGACAGCTACAACCATCCCTTCAGACAGGATCAGAAGAACTTAGATCATTATATAATA
CAGTAGCAACCCTCTATTGTGTGCATCAAAGGATAGAGATAAAAGACACCAAGGAAGCTTTAGACAAGAT
AGAGGAAGAGCAAAACAAAAGTAAGACCACCGCACAGCAAGCGGCCGCTGATCTTCAGACCTGGAGGAGG
AGATATGAGGGACAATTGGAGAAGTGAATTATATAAATATAAAGTAGTAAAAATTGAACCATTAGGAGTA
GCACCCACCAAGGCAAAGAGAAGAGTGGTGCAGAGAGAAAAAAGAGCAGTGGGAATAGGAGCTTTGTTCC
TTGGGTTCTTGGGAGCAGCAGGAAGCACTATGGGCGCAGCGTCAATGACGCTGACGGTACAGGCCAGACA
ATTATTGTCTGGTATAGTGCAGCAGCAGAACAATTTGCTGAGGGCTATTGAGGCGCAACAGCATCTGTTG
CAACTCACAGTCTGGGGCATCAAGCAGCTCCAGGCAAGAATCCTGGCTGTGGAAAGATACCTAAAGGATC
AACAGCTCCTGGGGATTTGGGGTTGCTCTGGAAAACTCATTTGCACCACTGCTGTGCCTTGGAATGCTAG
TTGGAGTAATAAATCTCTGGAACAGATTTGGAATCACACGACCTGGATGGAGTGGGACAGAGAAATTAAC
AATTACACAAGCTTAATACACTCCTTAATTGAAGAATCGCAAAACCAGCAAGAAAAGAATGAACAAGAAT
TATTGGAATTAGATAAATGGGCAAGTTTGTGGAATTGGTTTAACATAACAAATTGGCTGTGGTATATAAA
ATTATTCATAATGATAGTAGGAGGCTTGGTAGGTTTAAGAATAGTTTTTGCTGTACTTTCTATAGTGAAT
AGAGTTAGGCAGGGATATTCACCATTATCGTTTCAGACCCACCTCCCAACCCCGAGGGGACCCAGAGAGG
GCCTATTTCCCATGATTCCTTCATATTTGCATATACGATACAAGGCTGTTAGAGAGATAATTAGAATTAA
TTTGACTGTAAACACAAAGATATTAGTACAAAATACGTGACGTAGAAAGTAATAATTTCTTGGGTAGTTT
GCAGTTTTAAAATTATGTTTTAAAATGGACTATCATATGCTTACCGTAACTTGAAAGTATTTCGATTTCT
TGGCTTTATATATCTTGTGGAAAGGACGAAACACCGCTTCGCTAACCTCTTCCCCGGTTTTAGAGCTAGA
AATAGCAAGTTAAAATAAGGCTAGTCCGTTATCAACTTGAAAAAGTGGCACCGAGTCGGTGCTTTTTTAA
GCTTGGCGTAACTAGATCTTGAGACAAATGGCAGTATTCATCCACAATTTTAAAAGAAAAGGGGGGATTG
GGGGGTACAGTGCAGGGGAAAGAATAGTAGACATAATAGCAACAGACATACAAACTAAAGAATTACAAAA
ACAAATTACAAAAATTCAAAATTTTCGGGTTTATTACAGGGACAGCAGAGATCCACTTTGGCGCCGGCTC
GAGGGGG
Features (pLannotate 1.2.2; 29 found; start..end, strand, type, name):
     14..80      +  CDS            small t antigen (fragment): SV40 (simian virus 40) small t antigen
    106..317     +  promoter       EF-1α core promoter: core promoter for human elongation factor EF-1α
    318..1256    +  intron         EF-1α intron A: intron upstream of the start codon of human EF-1α
   1278..1877    +  CDS            PuroR (fragment): puromycin N-acetyltransferase; pac from Streptomyces; confers resistance to puromycin
   1893..2481    +  misc_feature   WPRE: woodchuck hepatitis virus posttranscriptional regulatory element
   2532..2551    +  misc_feature   cPPT/CTS (fragment): central polypurine tract and central termination sequence of HIV-1
   2553..2786    +  LTR            3' LTR (ΔU3): self-inactivating 3' long terminal repeat (LTR) from HIV-1
   2864..2985    +  polyA_signal   SV40 poly(A) signal: SV40 polyadenylation signal
   3025..3160    +  rep_origin     SV40 ori: SV40 origin of replication
   3181..3199    -  promoter       T7 promoter: promoter for bacteriophage T7 RNA polymerase
   3207..3362    +  CDS            lacZα (fragment): LacZα fragment of β-galactosidase; lacZ fragment
   3367..3795    +  rep_origin     f1 ori (sequence partly withheld): f1 bacteriophage origin of replication; arrow indicates direction of (+) strand synthesis
   3848..3952    +  promoter       AmpR promoter: bla
   3953..4813    +  CDS            AmpR: β-lactamase; bla; confers resistance to ampicillin, carbenicillin, and related antibiotics
   4984..5572    +  rep_origin     ori: high-copy-number ColE1/pMB1/pBR322/pUC origin of replication
   5755..5847    +  CDS            lacI (fragment): lac repressor; lacI; The lac repressor binds to the lac operator to inhibit transcription in E. coli. This inhibition can be relieved by adding lactose or isopropyl-β-D-thiogalactopyranoside (IPTG).
   5860..5881    +  protein_bind   CAP binding site: CAP binding activates transcription in the presence of cAMP. E. coli catabolite activator protein
   5896..5926    +  promoter       lac promoter: promoter for the E. coli lac operon
   5934..5950    +  protein_bind   lac operator: The lac repressor binds to the lac operator to inhibit transcription in E. coli. This inhibition can be relieved by adding lactose or isopropyl-β-D-thiogalactopyranoside (IPTG). lac repressor encoded by lacI
   5995..6013    +  promoter       T3 promoter: promoter for bacteriophage T3 RNA polymerase
   6041..6267    +  promoter       RSV promoter: Rous sarcoma virus enhancer/promoter
   6268..6448    +  LTR            5' LTR (truncated): truncated 5' long terminal repeat (LTR) from HIV-1
   6495..6620    +  misc_feature   HIV-1 Ψ: packaging signal of human immunodeficiency virus type 1
   6604..6967    +  CDS            HIV-1 gag (fragment): gag protein from human immunodeficiency virus 1; gag
   7113..7346    +  misc_feature   RRE: The Rev response element (RRE) of HIV-1 allows for Rev-dependent mRNA export from the nucleus to the cytoplasm.
   7723..7749    +  CDS            Rev (fragment): human immunodeficiency virus 1 (HIV-1) Rev protein; rev; enhances nuclear export of unspliced and incompletely spliced viral mRNAs
   7753..7993    +  promoter       U6 promoter: RNA polymerase III promoter for human U6 snRNA
   8023..8098    +  misc_RNA       gRNA scaffold: guide RNA scaffold for the Streptococcus pyogenes CRISPR/Cas9 system
   8154..8271    +  misc_feature   cPPT/CTS: central polypurine tract and central termination sequence of HIV-1
