[The description below was written by a language model from this plasmid's Addgene catalogue record and pLannotate feature annotations shown in this document.]
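Description:
NME3 gRNA (BRDN0001146394) is a third-generation lentiviral CRISPR guide plasmid built on the lentiGuide-Puro backbone, carrying a single guide RNA directed against human NME3 (also known as NDPK-C or NM23-H3), designed against the reference transcript NM_002513.2. It is maintained in E. coli as a high-copy plasmid through a ColE1/pUC-type origin with ampicillin selection from the β-lactamase gene. The backbone also retains an f1 origin, an SV40 origin and poly(A) signal, and remnants of lac, T7 and T3 elements.

The transfer cassette is driven in packaging cells by an RSV promoter fused to a truncated HIV-1 5' LTR, which removes the need for Tat. This is followed by the Ψ packaging signal with a partial gag sequence and the Rev response element for Rev-dependent nuclear export of the genomic RNA. Within the viral genome, a human U6 RNA polymerase III promoter transcribes the targeting spacer joined to the Streptococcus pyogenes Cas9 guide scaffold. A cPPT/CTS element downstream aids nuclear import of the preintegration complex. A separate EF-1α promoter, annotated as the core promoter with intron A, expresses puromycin N-acetyltransferase for selection of transduced mammalian cells, and a WPRE enhances transcript expression. The ΔU3 3' LTR makes the integrated provirus self-inactivating.

The plasmid does not encode Cas9, so it is meant to be used with a separate Cas9 vector or in cells that already express Cas9, typically for knockout of NME3. It is an individual clone associated with a human kinome gRNA library whose guides were chosen under optimized design rules for high on-target activity and reduced off-target effects.
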