Addgene plasmid #76569: NME3 gRNA (BRDN0001146394)
Purpose: 3rd generation lentiviral gRNA plasmid targeting human NME3
Depositing lab: John Doench & David Root. Depositing organization: Broad Institute. Publication: Optimized sgRNA design to maximize activity and minimize off-target effects of CRISPR-Cas9. Doench JG, Fusi N, Sullender M, Hegde M, Vaimberg EW, Donovan KF, Smith I, Tothova Z, Wilen C, Orchard R, Virgin HW, Listgarten J, Root DE. Nat Biotechnol. 2016 Jan 18. doi: 10.1038/nbt.3437. PubMed 26780180.
Backbone
  Vector backbone: lentiGuide-Puro
  Backbone manufacturer: Zhang Lab (Addgene plasmid # 52963)
  Vector type: Mammalian Expression, Lentiviral, CRISPR
  Selectable markers: Puromycin
Growth in bacteria
  Bacterial resistance: Ampicillin, 100 μg/mL
  Growth temperature: 37°C
  Growth strain: DH5alpha
  Copy number: High Copy
Gene/Insert
  Gene/Insert name: NME3 (alt names: NME3; NM_002513.2)
  gRNA/shRNA sequence: CTTCGCTAACCTCTTCCCCG
  Species: H. sapiens (human)
  Entrez Gene: NME3 (a.k.a. DR-nm23, NDPK-C, NDPKC, NM23-H3, NM23H3, c371H6.2)
  Promoter: hU6
  Cloning method: Unknown
  Sequencing primers: 5′ U6-F; 3′ pS2-R
Terms and licenses: Academic/Nonprofit Terms; Industry Terms: Not Available to Industry
Depositor comments: The gRNA was designed to target the following Genbank reference sequence(s): NM_002513.2. Note that this plasmid does NOT contain Cas9. It should be used in conjunction with lentiCas9-Blast (Addgene #52962) or otherwise with cell lines already expressing Cas9. Browse the full kinome gRNA library at http://www.addgene.org/pooled-library/broadgpp-human-kinome/ or visit http://www.broadinstitute.org/rnai/public/ for detailed protocols and information.
How to cite: NME3 gRNA (BRDN0001146394) was a gift from John Doench & David Root (Addgene plasmid # 76569 ; http://n2t.net/addgene:76569 ; RRID:Addgene_76569)
