>Addgene plasmid #76569 | NME3 gRNA (BRDN0001146394) | depositor partial sequence | sequence record 144029 | Target Sequence
CTTCGCTAACCTCTTCCCCG
