>Addgene plasmid #76569 | NME3 gRNA (BRDN0001146394) | addgene partial sequence | sequence record 186087 | hU6-F
TAGAAAGTAATAATTTCTTGGGTAGTTTGCAGTTTTAAAATTATGTTTTAAAATGGACTATCATATGCTT
ACCGTAACTTGAAAGTATTTCGATTTCTTGGCTTTATATATCTTGTGGAAAGGACGAAACACCGCTTCGC
TAACCTCTTCCCCGGTTTTAGAGCTAGAAATAGCAAGTTAAAATAAGGCTAGTCCGTTATCAACTTGAAA
AAGTGGCACCGAGTCGGTGCTTTTTTAAGCTTGGCGTAACTAGATCTTGAGACAAATGGCAGTATTCATC
CACAATTTTAAAAGAAAAGGGGGGATTGGGGGGTACAGTGCAGGGGAAAGAATAGTAGACATAATAGCAA
CAGACATACAAACTAAAGAATTACAAAAACAAATTACAAAAATTCAAAATTTTCGGGTTTATTACAGGGA
CAGCAGAGATCCACTTTGGCGCCGGCTCGAGGGGGCCCGGGTGCAAAGATGGATAAAGTTTTAAACAGAG
AGGAATCTTTGCAGCTAATGGACCTTCTAGGTCTTGAAAGGAGTGGGAATTGGCTCCGGTGCCCGTCAGT
GGGCAGAGCG
